Addgene plasmid #48035: pICH84011
Purpose: (Empty Backbone)
Depositing lab: Sylvestre Marillonnet. Depositing organization: Leibniz Institute of Plant Biochemistry (IPB). Publication: A modular cloning system for standardized assembly of multigene constructs. Weber E, Engler C, Gruetzner R, Werner S, Marillonnet S. PLoS One. 2011 Feb 18;6(2):e16765. doi: 10.1371/journal.pone.0016765. PubMed 21364738.
Backbone
  Vector backbone: derived from pBIN19 and pUC19
  Backbone manufacturer: self-made
  Backbone size (bp): 4349
  Vector type: Unspecified
  Selectable markers: violacein synthetic operon
Growth in bacteria
  Bacterial resistance: Ampicillin, 100 μg/mL
  Growth temperature: 37°C
  Growth strain: DH10B
  Copy number: High Copy
Gene/Insert
  Gene/Insert name: None
Terms and licenses: Academic/Nonprofit Terms; Industry Terms: Not Available to Industry
Depositor comments: level 2 end linker
How to cite: pICH84011 was a gift from Sylvestre Marillonnet (Addgene plasmid # 48035 ; http://n2t.net/addgene:48035 ; RRID:Addgene_48035)
