[The description below was written by a language model from this plasmid's Addgene catalogue record and pLannotate feature annotations shown in this document.]
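Description:
pICH84011 is an empty-backbone component of a modular (MoClo-type) cloning system for standardized assembly of multigene constructs. The depositor describes it simply as a "level 2 end linker". The backbone is self-made, derived from pBIN19 and pUC19. The feature table reflects that mixed ancestry. It shows a high-copy ColE1/pUC-type origin with an ampicillin resistance gene (bla and its promoter) for propagation and selection in E. coli. It also shows the broad-host-range IncP replication functions, oriV and trfA, that in pBIN19-type binary vectors allow maintenance in Agrobacterium. Nopaline C58-type right and left T-DNA border repeats are annotated too, so the plasmid has the architecture of a plant binary vector, although the record leaves the vector type unspecified.

The payload is a violacein synthetic operon rather than a gene of interest, and the record lists it as the selectable marker. The annotation identifies vioA, vioB and vioC from Chromobacterium violaceum, enzymes that convert L-tryptophan towards the purple pigment violacein and related compounds. There are unannotated gaps between and around these genes, so further pathway genes or regulatory elements may be present. No promoter for the operon is recorded. In cloning systems of this kind, a pigment cassette usually serves as a visual colony-colour marker whose presence or replacement distinguishes assembly outcomes. The record does not spell out that mechanism for this plasmid, and it does not annotate any type IIS restriction sites or fusion overhangs.

The catalogue backbone size of about 4.3 kb matches the replication, resistance and border region. The full deposited sequence is about 11 kb, and the difference is accounted for by the violacein cassette.
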