Features (pLannotate 1.2.2; 10 found; start..end, strand, type, name):
     50..74      +  misc_feature   RB T-DNA repeat: right border repeat from nopaline C58 T-DNA
    233..1378    -  CDS            trfA: TRFA_ECOLX - Experimental evidence at protein level: Swiss-Prot protein existence level 1. Also involved in plasmid copy number control, promoting intermolecular coupling of protein bound iterons at oriV, which inhibits replication initiation. From Escherichia coli.
   1714..2302    -  rep_origin     ori: high-copy-number ColE1/pMB1/pBR322/pUC origin of replication
   2473..3333    -  CDS            AmpR: β-lactamase; bla; confers resistance to ampicillin, carbenicillin, and related antibiotics
   3334..3438    -  promoter       AmpR promoter: bla
   3525..4156    -  rep_origin     oriV: incP origin of replication
   4248..4272    +  misc_feature   LB T-DNA repeat: left border repeat from nopaline C58 T-DNA
   4612..5853    +  CDS            vioA: VIOA_CHRVO - Experimental evidence at protein level: Swiss-Prot protein existence level 1. The enzyme generates the imine form of indole 3-pyruvate (IPA) from L-tryptophan (L-Trp), with concomitant two-electron reduction of O(2) to H(2)O(2). From Chromobacterium violaceum (strain ATCC 12472 / DSM 30191 / JCM 1249 / NBRC 12614 / NCIMB 9131 / NCTC 9757).
   5942..8959    +  CDS            vioB: VIOB_CHRVO - Experimental evidence at protein level: Swiss-Prot protein existence level 1. Catalyzes the hydrogen peroxide-dependent dimerization of two L-tryptophan-derived molecules (imine form of indole 3-pyruvate (IPA)), to form an uncharacterized product suggested to be indole-3-pyruvate imine dimer that can spontaneously convert into dichlorochromopyrrolate (CPA). The uncharacterized product is the substrate of VioE. From Chromobacterium violaceum (strain ATCC 12472 / DSM 30191 / JCM 1249 / NBRC 12614 / NCIMB 9131 / NCTC 9757).
   9589..10875   +  CDS            vioC: VIOC_CHRVO - Experimental evidence at protein level: Swiss-Prot protein existence level 1. Catalyzes the hydroxylation of the 16-position of protoviolaceinate and protodeoxyviolaceinate to form violacein and deoxyviolacein, respectively. From Chromobacterium violaceum (strain ATCC 12472 / DSM 30191 / JCM 1249 / NBRC 12614 / NCIMB 9131 / NCTC 9757).
>Addgene plasmid #48035 | pICH84011 | depositor full sequence | sequence record 69035 | Full Sequence
GTGGCGTCTCAGGGATTGTCTTCACGAAGTGGTTTAAACTATCAGTGTTTGACAGGATATATTGGCGGGT
AAACCTAAGAGAAAAGAGCGTTTATTAGAATAATCGGATATTTAAAAGGGCGTGAAAAGGTTTATCCGTT
CGTCCATTTGTATGTGCATGCCAACCACAGGGTTCCCCAGATCAGGCGCTGGCTGCTGAACCCCCAGCCG
GAACTGACCCCACAAGGCCCTAGCGTTTGCAATGCACCAGGTCATCATTGACCCAGGCGTGTTCCACCAG
GCCGCTGCCTCGCAACTCTTCGCAGGCTTCGCCGACCTGCTCGCGCCACTTCTTCACGCGGGTGGAATCC
GATCCGCACATGAGGCGGAAGGTTTCCAGCTTGAGCGGGTACGGCTCCCGGTGCGAGCTGAAATAGTCGA
ACATCCGTCGGGCCGTCGGCGACAGCTTGCGGTACTTCTCCCATATGAATTTCGTGTAGTGGTCGCCAGC
AAACAGCACGACGATTTCCTCGTCGATCAGGACCTGGCAACGGGACGTTTTCTTGCCACGGTCCAGGACG
CGGAAGCGGTGCAGCAGCGACACCGATTCCAGGTGCCCAACGCGGTCGGACGTGAAGCCCATCGCCGTCG
CCTGTAGGCGCGACAGGCATTCCTCGGCCTTCGTGTAATACCGGCCATTGATCGACCAGCCCAGGTCCTG
GCAAAGCTCGTAGAACGTGAAGGTGATCGGCTCGCCGATAGGGGTGCGCTTCGCGTACTCCAACACCTGC
TGCCACACCAGTTCGTCATCGTCGGCCCGCAGCTCGACGCCGGTGTAGGTGATCTTCACGTCCTTGTTGA
CGTGGAAAATGACCTTGTTTTGCAGCGCCTCGCGCGGGATTTTCTTGTTGCGCGTGGTGAACAGGGCAGA
GCGGGCCGTGTCGTTTGGCATCGCTCGCATCGTGTCCGGCCACGGCGCAATATCGAACAAGGAAAGCTGC
ATTTCCTTGATCTGCTGCTTCGTGTGTTTCAGCAACGCGGCCTGCTTGGCCTCGCTGACCTGTTTTGCCA
GGTCCTCGCCGGCGGTTTTTCGCTTCTTGGTCGTCATAGTTCCTCGCGTGTCGATGGTCATCGACTTCGC
CAAACCTGCCGCCTCCTGTTCAAGACGACGCGAACGCTCCACGGCGGCCGATGGCGCGGGCAGGGCAGGG
GGAGCCAGTTGCACGCTGTCGCGCTCGATCTTGGCCGTAGCTTGCTGGACCATCGAGCCGACGGACTGGA
AGGTTTCGCGGGGCGCACGCATGACGGTGCGGCTTGCGATGGTTTCGGCATCCTCGGCGGAAAACCCCGC
GTCGATCAGTTCTTGCCTGTATGCCTTCCGGTCAAACGTCCGATTCATTCACCCTCCTTGCGGGATTGCC
CCGACTCACGCCGGGGCAATGTGCCCTTATTCCTGATTTGACCCGCCTGGTGCCTTGGTGTCCAGATAAT
CCACCTTATCGGCAATGAAGTCGGTCCCGTAGACCGTCTGGCCGTCCTTCTCGTACTTGGTATTCCGAAT
CTTGCCCTGCACGAATACCAGCGACCCCTTGCCCAAATACTTGCCGTGGGCCTCGGCCTGAGAGCCAAAA
CACTTGATGCGGAAGAAGTCGGTGCGCTCCTGCTTGTCGCCGGCATCGTTGCGCCACATCTAGGATCTGC
CAGGAACCGTAAAAAGGCCGCGTTGCTGGCGTTTTTCCATAGGCTCCGCCCCCCTGACGAGCATCACAAA
AATCGACGCTCAAGTCAGAGGTGGCGAAACCCGACAGGACTATAAAGATACCAGGCGTTTCCCCCTGGAA
GCTCCCTCGTGCGCTCTCCTGTTCCGACCCTGCCGCTTACCGGATACCTGTCCGCCTTTCTCCCTTCGGG
AAGCGTGGCGCTTTCTCATAGCTCACGCTGTAGGTATCTCAGTTCGGTGTAGGTCGTTCGCTCCAAGCTG
GGCTGTGTGCACGAACCCCCCGTTCAGCCCGACCGCTGCGCCTTATCCGGTAACTATCGTCTTGAGTCCA
ACCCGGTAAGACACGACTTATCGCCACTGGCAGCAGCCACTGGTAACAGGATTAGCAGAGCGAGGTATGT
AGGCGGTGCTACAGAGTTCTTGAAGTGGTGGCCTAACTACGGCTACACTAGAAGGACAGTATTTGGTATC
TGCGCTCTGCTGAAGCCAGTTACCTTCGGAAAAAGAGTTGGTAGCTCTTGATCCGGCAAACAAACCACCG
CTGGTAGCGGTGGTTTTTTTGTTTGCAAGCAGCAGATTACGCGCAGAAAAAAAGGATCTCAAGAAGATCC
TTTGATCTTTTCTACGGGGTCTGACGCTCAGTGGAACGAAAACTCACGTTAAGGGATTTTGGTCATGAGA
TTATCAAAAAGGATCTTCACCTAGATCCTTTTAAATTAAAAATGAAGTTTTAAATCAATCTAAAGTATAT
ATGAGTAAACTTGGTCTGACAGTTACCAATGCTTAATCAGTGAGGCACCTATCTCAGCGATCTGTCTATT
TCGTTCATCCATAGTTGCCTGACTCCCCGTCGTGTAGATAACTACGATACGGGAGGGCTTACCATCTGGC
CCCAGTGCTGCAATGATACCGCGAGAACCACGCTCACCGGCTCCAGATTTATCAGCAATAAACCAGCCAG
CCGGAAGGGCCGAGCGCAGAAGTGGTCCTGCAACTTTATCCGCCTCCATCCAGTCTATTAATTGTTGCCG
GGAAGCTAGAGTAAGTAGTTCGCCAGTTAATAGTTTGCGCAACGTTGTTGCCATTGCTACAGGCATCGTG
GTGTCACGCTCGTCGTTTGGTATGGCTTCATTCAGCTCCGGTTCCCAACGATCAAGGCGAGTTACATGAT
CCCCCATGTTGTGCAAAAAAGCGGTTAGCTCCTTCGGTCCTCCGATCGTTGTCAGAAGTAAGTTGGCCGC
AGTGTTATCACTCATGGTTATGGCAGCACTGCATAATTCTCTTACTGTCATGCCATCCGTAAGATGCTTT
TCTGTGACTGGTGAGTACTCAACCAAGTCATTCTGAGAATAGTGTATGCGGCGACCGAGTTGCTCTTGCC
CGGCGTCAATACGGGATAATACCGCGCCACATAGCAGAACTTTAAAAGTGCTCATCATTGGAAAACGTTC
TTCGGGGCGAAAACTCTCAAGGATCTTACCGCTGTTGAGATCCAGTTCGATGTAACCCACTCGTGCACCC
AACTGATCTTCAGCATCTTTTACTTTCACCAGCGTTTCTGGGTGAGCAAAAACAGGAAGGCAAAATGCCG
CAAAAAAGGGAATAAGGGCGACACGGAAATGTTGAATACTCATACTCTTCCTTTTTCAATATTATTGAAG
CATTTATCAGGGTTATTGTCTCATGAGCGGATACATATTTGAATGTATTTAGAAAAATAAACAAATAGGG
GTTCCGCGCACGAATTGGCCAGCGCTGCCATTTTTGGGGTGAGGCCGTTCGCGGCCGAGGGGCGCAGCCC
CTGGGGGGATGGGAGGCCCGCGTTAGCGGGCCGGGAGGGTTCGAGAAGGGGGGGCACCCCCCTTCGGCGT
GCGCGGTCACGCGCACAGGGCGCAGCCCTGGTTAAAAACAAGGTTTATAAATATTGGTTTAAAAGCAGGT
TAAAAGACAGGTTAGCGGTGGCCGAAAAACGGGCGGAAACCCTTGCAAATGCTGGATTTTCTGCCTGTGG
ACAGCCCCTCAAATGTCAATAGGTGCGCCCCTCATCTGTCAGCACTCTGCCCCTCAAGTGTCAAGGATCG
CGCCCCTCATCTGTCAGTAGTCGCGCCCCTCAAGTGTCAATACCGCAGGGCACTTATCCCCAGGCTTGTC
CACATCATCTGTGGGAAACTCGCGTAAAATCAGGCGTTTTCGCCGATTTGCGAGGCTGGCCAGCTCCACG
TCGCCGGCCGAAATCGAGCCTGCCCCTCATCTGTCAACGCCGCGCCGGGTGAGTCGGCCCCTCAAGTGTC
AACGTCCGCCCCTCATCTGTCAGTGAGGGCCAAGTTTTCCGCGAGGTATCCACAACGCCGGCGGCCGCGG
TGTCTCGCACACGGCTTCGACGGCGTTTCTGGCGCGTTTGCAGGGCCATAGACGGCCGCCAGCCCAGCGG
CGAGGGCAACCAGCCCGGTGAGCGTCGCAAAGGAGATCCTGATCTGACTGATGGGCTGCCTGTATCGAGT
GGTGATTTTGTGCCGAGCTGCCGGTCGGGGAGCTGTTGGCTGGCTGGTGGCAGGATATATTGTGGTGTAA
ACAAATTGACGCTTAGACAACTTAATAACACATTGCGGACGTTTTTAATGTACTGGGGTGGATGCAGTGG
GCCCCACTCTGTGAAGACAAGAGCTGAGACGCCAGTGGTATGGGGTACCGCACGGTCTGCCAATCCGACG
GAGGTTTATGAATTTTCCACCTTTTCCACAAGCTCAACTAGTATTAACGATGTGGATTTAGCAAAAAAAA
CCTGTAACCCTAAATGTAAAATAACGGGTAAGCCTGCCAACCATGTTATGGCAGATTAAGCGTCTTTTTG
AAGGGCACCGCATCTTTCGCGTTGCCGTAAATGTATCCGTTTAGCAANVAGGADNNNNNNAATGAGCACG
TATTCTGACATTTGCATCGTTGGCGCCGGCATAGGAGGCTTGACTTGCGCCAACAACCTGATCGACGCCG
CCGCCGGCAGGAACCTGCGCATCCGCGTATTCGACCTGAATGCCACCGTAGGCGGCCGCATCCAGTCGCG
GAAAATAGATGGCGAGGAAATCGCCGAACTCGGCGCCGCCCGCTACTCGCCGCAGCTGCATCCGCATTTC
CAGCAACTCATGCAGGGCAGCGGCTTGCCGCATGCGGTCTACCCGTTCACCGAGGTCATCTCCCACGATA
GCGTGCTGGAGGAGCTGAAGGCAACGCTGGATGAGCTGAGCCCGATGCTGAAAATGCATCCGAACGACTC
CTTCCTCGAGTTCGTCAGCCATTACCTGGGCGCCGCCAAGGCCAGCCACATCATCAAGGCGACCGGCTAT
GACGCCCTGCTGCTGCCGATGGTGTCGGCGGCCATGGCCTACGACATCATCAAGAAGCACCCGGAAACGC
AGCACTTTACGGAAAACGCCGCCAACCAGTGGCACTACGCCACCGACGGCTACCACGAATTGCTGTGCCA
GTTGCAGCACCAGGCCCAGGTCGCCGGGGTGGAATTCAGGCTCGAACACCGCTTGCTGTCCGTTGAAAAA
TCGGGCGCCGACCATGTGCTCGCCTTCAGCCACCATGGCGACACGCAGATGCACCGCACGCGCCATCTGG
TGATGGCCATCCCGCCGTCCGCCATGCCGCGCCTGAACCTGGATTTCCCGAACGCCTGGAGTCCGTTCCA
ATACGACTCGCTGCCCCTGTTCAAGGGATTCTTCACGTTCGACACAGCCTGGTGGGATGCGCTGGGGCTG
ACCGACAAGGTGCTGATGGCGGCAAATCCCCTGCGCAAGATCTACTTCAAGAGCGACAAATACGTGCTGT
TCTACACCGACAGCAAAAGCGCCACCTACTGGCGGGACAGCCTGGAGCTTGGTGAGGACGTATACCTGGA
GCGTGTCCGCAGCCACCTGGAAGAAGTCCTGCCGCTCGATGGCCAGCCTCTGCCGCAGATCAAGGCGCAC
TTCCACAAGTTCTGGCCGCATGGCGTCGAGTTTTGCGTGGAGCCGGAAGCCGACCACCCGGCCATCCTGC
TGCACCGGGACGGCATCATCTCCTGCTCGGATGCCTATACCGCGCATTGCGGCTGGATGGAAGGCAGCCT
GATCAGCGCCCAGCACGCCAGCGGCCTGTTGCTGCAGCGCCTCGATCAACGGACGGAAGAAGAAGCTGCC
AACGATACCTTCATCACTTCCTCGACCGAGCGCGCATGAGCTTACTANVAGGADNNNNNNAATGAGCCTA
CTTGACTTCCCCCGCCTGCATTTTCGGGGTTTTGCCCGCGCCAATGTGCCGACGGGGAATCGCAATACGC
ACGGCAACATCGATATCGCCACGAATGCGGTATCGATGGCGGGCGAGGCTGTCGACCTGAGCCGGCCGCC
AGCCGAATTCCATGCGCACCTGAAACAGCTCGCCCCCCGCTTCAACGCACAGGGCAAGCCCGATCCGGAC
GGCATCTTCAGCCAGGCGACAGGCTATAATTTTTGCGGGAACAACCATTTCTCGTGGGAAAACGCGCGGA
TCACGGGCGTCCAGTTGCGTGATGGCGAGGTCGATACCCAGGACGCGCTGGTGGGCGCCAAGCTGGGCCT
GTGGGGCCACTACAACGAGTACCTGCGCACGACGTTCAACCGCGCAAGGTGGATCGACAACAACCCGGCG
CAGCCCGACACCACGCTGATCTACGCGGGCCAGTTCACCTTGAGCGACAAGCTGGCCACGCCCAATACGC
CCACGCTGTTCACGGCCGACATCGCGCAGGCGCACTCGGTACGCTGGCTCGGCAGCGGCCACATCACGGA
ACGCAGCGGGCATTTCCTGGACGAGGAATTCGGCCGCTCCAGGCTGTTCCAGTTTTCCGTGGCCAAGCAG
GACCCGCATTTCCTGTTCAATCCGGACCTGCCGCTGCCGGCCAGTATGCATGCCTTGCAGCAAGCCCTGG
CCGACGACGAGGTGCTGGGCCTGACGGTGCAATACTGCCTGTTCAATATGTCGACGCCGCAAAAACCCGA
TTCGCCCGTGTTCTACGACCTGGCCGGCAGCATCGGCCTGTGGCGGCGCGGCGAGCTGGCCACCTATCCG
GCCGGCCGCCTGCTGCAGCCGCGCCAGGGCAGCCTGGGGCCGGTGCTGGTGAAAGTGCATGCGGATCGCG
TGAGTTTCAACATGCCTACCGCAATCCCGTTTACTACCCGTGATGCCGGGGCTGTATCCGAGCAGCATCC
GACACATGCGCTGGGTGGTAAACAAGCATTGGGCGATCTGCTGCTGCACGATGGGGCAGGGACCGTACTC
GCCCGTATTCCGGAACAGTTGTATCGCGACTATTGGCGTCATCATGGCGTGTTTGATGTTCCATTACAGC
ATGCGGGAGCTGCACCAGGTTCTCTTTCGCTCGGTTCAGCCCAGGCACAGTGGGATGAAGCCGATTGGGT
CCTCCAAAGCGATTCTAACCAGCTGTACCTGGAGGCACCGAATCGCAACAAACACGAGCAGTTTCCGCAG
ACCATCACGGTTCAATCGCGTTTCCGTGGTGAACTGGCTGCACCTCCGTCACTGGCCGAAGCGGAAGATG
GCGTCCTCTTAGCCGTCGAGCAGCAACCGAGTCCGTTAGGCCACGGCTATACCACGCTGACCCTCACAGG
TCGTAAACCGGGAGCAACGCGCATTGTCCTTGGAACTGGCAAAGCGAAACAGTATCTTGGCGTGCGGGTT
CTGCCGGATGACTGGGACTTAGACGACGTTCCAGCAGAACAAGTGGACTATGCCTTCTTGTACCGCCATG
TGATGAGTTACTACGAATTGGTTTACCCCTTTATGTCCGATAAGGTGTTCAGCCTGGCTGATCAGTGCAA
ATGCGAAACGTATTCACGCCTGATGTGGCAGATGTGTGACCCGCAAAATCGGGACAAAAGCTACTACATG
CCCAGCACTCGCGAACTGTCGCTGCCTAAATCCCGCTTGTTTCTGAAATATCTGACCCAAGTAGAAGCCG
CCGCGGCCGCAAAAGCGGCGGCTCCGGAACCAGCGGCGCCTCATGCGATTGGCGGCAAAGCTGAACTGAT
AGATGAGCTGAAGAAGGCGATTGACCTGGAATTAAGCCTGATGCTGCAGTATCTGTACGCTGCGTATAGC
ATCCCGAATTATGCGCAAGGTGCCGCGTTGGTGCAGTCTGGTCGCTGGCTTCCCGCGGAACTGGAGTTAG
CGTGTGGCGCCGAGGATCGGCGCCGCAACAGCGGCACGCGCGGCGCGCTGCTGGAAATCGCCCATGAAGA
AATGATTCACTACTTATTGGTGAACAATGTATTGATGGCGCTTGGCGAACCGTTTTACAGCGGTACCCCG
CTGCTGGGCCAGCAGGCGCGCCAGCGTTTCGGCCTGGACACGGAATTTGCGTTCGAACCATTTTCCGAAC
ACGTGCTGGCCCGCTTCGTGCGTTTTGAATGGCCCGACTACATTCCCACGCCGGGCAAATCCATCGCCAC
CTTCTATATCGCGATCCGCCAGGCCCTGGCCGAGCTGCCCGGCCTGTTCGAAAGCGGCGGCGGCAAGCGC
GGCGGCGAGCACCACCTGTTCCTGAAAGAACTGACCAACCGCGCCTATCCCGGCTACCAGCTGGAAGTAT
CCGACCGCGACAGCGCGTTGTTCGCCATCGATTTCGTCACGGAACAGGGCGAAGGCGTGGCCGTCGATTC
GCCGCATTTCGCCTCCTCGCACTTCCAGCGGCTGCGCGCCATCGCCGGCAGGTTTTCGGCCTGCGACAAG
CCGTTCGAACCGGCGCTGCCGGCGCTGAAGAATCCCGTGCTGGAAGCGCGCGCGGACTGCAGCGTGGTGA
CCGATCAGAAGGCGCGCGCGCTGATGCAGCTGTATCAGGGCTGCTATGAACTGACCTTCCTGATGATGGC
GCACCATTTTGCGCAGCAGCCGCTGGGCAGCCTGCGCCGCTCGCGCCTGATGAACGCGTCCATCGACATC
ATGACAGGCCTGTTGCGCCCCCTGTCGGCGGCCCTGATGAACATGCCGTCCGGCCTGCCTGGCCGCCATG
CTGGACCGCCCGTGCCCGAGCCGGTCAGCAGCCGGGTCAGCAGCGACTACAGCCTGGGCTGCGACATGCT
GGCGCAGAGATGCCTGGCGCTGGCGCAGTACGCGCGCAGCCTGGAGAGCGATGCTATCGGCATGGCGCCG
ATAGAAATGTTGGAGTTTTTTAATCAGCAACTTACCGATTTATCTCGGGGAAAGATGTCAAGAGAGGCTT
GAGCTTTTACNVAGGADNNNNNNAATGCCGACACACGTCAGCCCGCCGCTGCTGCCGATGCAATGGAGCA
GCGCCTATGTTTCCTACTGGACGCCGATGCAGGCGGATGACCAGGTCACCTCCGGCTATTGCTGGTTCGA
CTATGCGCGCAATATCTGCCGCATCGACGGCCTGTTCAACCCCTGGTCGGAAAAGGAACATGGACACCTG
CTGTGGATGTCGGAAATCGGCGACGCCAGGCGCGAACAAAGCCGCAAGCAGAAAGTGGCCTACGCAAGGC
AAGCGGAGGCGGCTGGCGAGCAGCTGCAGGGCACGGCGCTGGCCGATGAGGTGACCCCGTTCCATGAGCT
GTTCCTGCCGCAGGCGGTGCTGCTGGACGGCGGTGCCCGTCACGACGGCCGCCATACCGTGCTGGGCCGG
GAGGCGGACGCCTGGGTAGTCGAGCGGGCGGGCAAGCCGCCATCGGTCTTTTACCTGGAGGCCGGTGGCA
ACCGCCTGCTGCGCATGGTCACCGGCAATGACCCGCAGCACCTGTCGGTACGCGACTTTCCCAACCTGTT
TGTCAGCGACATTCCGGACAGCGTCTTTACGTCTTGCAACACCTGAGCTTCAGANVAGGADNNNNNNAAT
GCATAAAATCATTATCGTCGGCGGAGGCCTGGCAGGCAGCCTCAGCGCTATTTATCTGGCGCAACGGGGG
CACGATGTCCACGTTGTCGAAAAGCGCGGCGATCCGCTGCTGGAGAATGCCGCAAACGCCGACCCCGTCA
ACTCGCGCGCCATCGGCGTGAGCATGACGGTACGCGGCATCAAGGCCGTCCTGGCCGCCGGCATCAGCAA
GCAGGAGCTCGACCAGTGCGGCGAACCCATCGTCGGCATGGCATTCAGCGTGGGCGGCCGGCACCGGATA
CGCGAGCTGACCCCGCTCGAAGGCCTGTTCCCCCTGTCGCTGGACCGCACCGCCTTCCAGCGCCTGCTGA
ACCGGCATGCCGCCCTGCATGAGGTGAAGTATTACTTTGAGCATAAATGCCTGGATGTCGACCTGGAAAG
AAAGATCGTGCTGATCCAGGGCCCGGACGGCGCCTTGCAGAAGCTGCATGGCGACCTGGTCATTGGCGCC
GACGGCGCCCACTCTGCCGTGCGGCGCGCCATGCAAAGCGGCATGCGCCGTTTCGAGTTCAGGCAAAGTT
ACTTCCGCCACGGCTACAAGACGCTGGTGTTGCCGAACGCGGCGGATCTGGGTTTCAGGAAGGATTTGCT
GTACTTCTTCGGCATGGATTCCAAGGGCCTGTTTGCCGGCCGCGCGGCCACCATCCCGGACGGCAGCATC
AGCTTTGCCCTGTGCCTGCCCTACACCGGCACGCCCAGCCTGGGCACGCTCAACCGCGAAGCCATGGCCG
ATTTCTTCAGCCGCTACTTCGGCACCCTGCCGCCGGACCGTCGCAAGGAAATGCTGGACCAGTTCATGGC
GCTGCCCAGCAACGACCTCATCAATGTCCGTTCCAGCACCTTCCACTACAAGGCCAATATCCTGCTGATC
GGCGATGCGGCGCATGCCACCGCCCCGTTCCTCGGGCAAGGCATGAACATGGCGCTGGAGGACGTCCACG
TATTCGTGTCCCTGCTGGAAAAGCACGGCAATGCCCTGGGCCCTGCCCTGTCCGAATTCACGCAGCAGCG
CAAGGTGCAGGCGGACGCCATGCAGGACATGGCGATCGCCAACTATGAGGCGCTGAGCAATCCGAACCTG
ATTTTCTTCCTGCAGACGCGCTACACGCGCTACATGCACAAGAAATTCCCCCGTGTTTATCCGCCAGACA
TGGCGGAGAAACTGTACTTCACATCGGTTCCTTACGATGAATTGCAGCAAATCCAGAAGAAACAAAACGT
TTGGTACAAACTTGGAAGGGTAAATTAAGCTTTGTGGCTTTTAAGCCAGCCCCGACACCCGCCAACACCC
GCTGACGCGCCCTGACGGGCTTGTCTGCTCCCGGCATCCGCTTACAGACAAGCTGTGACCCCACTCAA
