>Addgene plasmid #48035 | pICH84011 | addgene partial sequence | sequence record 76313 | RB-F1
TTCTAATAAACGCTCTTTTCTCTTAGGTTTACCCGCCAATATATCCTGTCAAACACTGATAGTTTAAACC
ACTTCGTGAAGACAATCCCTGAGACGCCACTTGAGTGGGGTCACAGCTTGTCTGTAAGCGGATGCCGGGA
GCAGACAAGCCCGTCAGGGCGCGTCAGCGGGTGTTGGCGGGTGTCGGGGCTGGCTTAAAAGCCACAAAGC
TTAATTTACCCTTCCAAGTTTGTACCAAACGTTTTGTTTCTTCTGGATTTGCTGCAATTCATCGTAAGGA
ACCGATGTGAAGTACAGTTTCTCCGCCATGTCTGGCGGATAAACACGGGGGAATTTCTTGTGCATGTAGC
GCGTGTAGCGCGTCTGCAGGAAGAAAATCAGGTTCGGATTGCTCAGCGCCTCATAGTTGGCGATCGCCAT
GTCCTGCATGGCGTCCGCCTGCACCTTGCGCTGCTGCGTGAATTCGGACAGGGCAGGGCCCAGGGCATTG
CCGTGCTTTTCCAGCAGGGACACGAATACGTGGACGTCCTCCAGCGCCATGTTCATGCCTTGCCCGAGGA
ACGGGGCGGTGGCATGCGCCGCATCGCCGATCAGCAGGATATTGGCCTTGTAGTGGAAGGTGCTGGAACG
GACATTGATGAGGTCGTTGCTGGGCAGCGCCATGAACTGGTCCAGCATTTCCTTGCGACGGTCCGGCGGC
AGGGTGCCGAAGTAGCGGCTGAAGAAATCGGCCATGGCTTCGCGGTTGAGCGTGCCCAGGCTGGGCGTGC
CGGTGTAGGGCAGGCACAGGGCAAAGCTGATGCTGCCGTCCGGGATGGTGGCCGCGCGGCCGGCAAACAG
GCCCTTGGAATCCATGCCGAAGAAGTACAGCAAATCCTTCCTGAAACCCAGATCCGCCGCGTTCGGCAAC
ACCAGCGTCTTGTAGCCGTGGCGGAAGTAACTTTGCCTGAACTCGAAACGGCGCATGCCGCTTTGCATGG
CGCGCCGCA
