>Addgene plasmid #48035 | pICH84011 | addgene partial sequence | sequence record 76314 | LB-F1 5'-gtggtgtaaacaaattgacgc-3'
CATTGCGGACGTTTTTAATGTACTGGGGTGGATGCAGTGGGCCCCACTCTGTGAAGACAAGAGCTGAGAC
GCCAGTGGTATGGGGTACCGCACGGTCTGCCAATCCGACGGAGGTTTATGAATTTTCCACCTTTTCCACA
AGCTCAACTAGTATTAACGATGTGGATTTAGCAAAAAAAACCTGTAACCCTAAATGTAAAATAACGGGTA
AGCCTGCCAACCATGTTATGGCAGATTAAGCGTCTTTTTGAAGGGCACCGCATCTTTCGCGTTGCCGTAA
ATGTATCCGTTTAGCAAAAAGGATTAAATTAATGAGCACGTATTCTGACATTTGCATCGTTGGCGCCGGC
ATAGGAGGCTTGACTTGCGCCAACAACCTGATCGACGCCGCCGCCGGCAGGAACCTGCGCATCCGCGTAT
TCGACCTGAATGCCACCGTAGGCGGCCGCATCCAGTCGCGGAAAATAGATGGCGAGGAAATCGCCGAACT
CGGCGCCGCCCGCTACTCGCCGCAGCTGCATCCGCATTTCCAGCAACTCATGCAGGGCAGCGGCTTGCCG
CATGCGGTCTACCCGTTCACCGAGGTCATCTCCCACGATAGCGTGCTGGAGGAGCTGAAGGCAACGCTGG
ATGAGCTGAGCCCGATGCTGAAAATGCATCCGAACGACTCCTTCCTCGAGTTCGTCAGCCATTACCTGGG
CGCCGCCAAGGCCAGCCACATCATCAAGGCGACCGGCTATGACGCCCTGCTGCTGCCGATGGTGTCGGCG
GCCATGGCCTACGACATCATCAAGAAGCACCCGGAAACGCAGCACTTTACGGAAAACGCCGCCAACCAGT
GGCACTACGCCACCGACGGCTACCACGAATTGCTGTGCCAGTTGCAGCACCAGGCCCAGGTCGCCGGGGT
GGAATTCAGGCTCGAACACCGCTTGCTGTCCGTTGAAAAATCGGGCGCCGACCATGTGCTCGCCTTCAGC
CACCATGGCGA
